Addgene plasmid #90668: DYNLT1 B1.5 gRNA
Purpose: 3rd generation lentiviral gRNA plasmid targeting human DYNLT1
Depositing lab: Iain Cheeseman. Depositing organization: Whitehead Institute for Biomedical Research. Publication: Large-Scale Analysis of CRISPR/Cas9 Cell-Cycle Knockouts Reveals the Diversity of p53-Dependent Responses to Cell-Cycle Defects. McKinley KL, Cheeseman IM. Dev Cell. 2017 Feb 27;40(4):405-420.e2. doi: 10.1016/j.devcel.2017.01.012. Epub 2017 Feb 16. PubMed 28216383.
Backbone
  Vector backbone: pLenti-sgRNA
  Backbone manufacturer: Eric Lander & David Sabatini labs (Addgene plasmid #71409)
  Backbone size w/o insert (bp): 9151
  Vector type: Lentiviral, CRISPR
  Selectable markers: Puromycin
Growth in bacteria
  Bacterial resistance: Ampicillin, 100 μg/mL
  Growth temperature: 37°C
  Growth strain: NEB Stable
  Copy number: Unknown
Gene/Insert
  Gene/Insert name: DYNLT1 (Guide Designation B1.5) (alt name: pKMKO series)
  gRNA/shRNA sequence: CACCgACACAGCAAGTTCCTGCTTC
  Species: H. sapiens (human)
  Promoter: U6
  Cloning method: Restriction Enzyme; 5′ cloning site BsmBI (destroyed during cloning); 3′ cloning site BsmBI (destroyed during cloning)
  Sequencing primers: 5′ hU6-F (5'-GAGGGCCTATTTCCCATGATT-3'); 3′ EF1a-R (5'-CACGGCGACTACTGCACTTA-3')
Terms and licenses: Academic/Nonprofit Terms; Industry Terms: Not Available to Industry
Depositor comments: Please note that gRNA target sequence listed is not strictly the 20nt spacer sequence, but also contains the 5' BsmBI overhang. For more information about knockout human cell lines generated using this plasmid, please see http://cellcycleknockouts.wi.mit.edu/ .
How to cite: DYNLT1 B1.5 gRNA was a gift from Iain Cheeseman (Addgene plasmid # 90668 ; http://n2t.net/addgene:90668 ; RRID:Addgene_90668)
