[The description below was written by a language model from this plasmid's Addgene catalogue record and pLannotate feature annotations shown in this document.]
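Description:
DYNLT1 B1.5 gRNA is a third-generation lentiviral CRISPR guide plasmid built on the pLenti-sgRNA backbone and designed to express a single guide RNA against human DYNLT1. In E. coli it is maintained through a high-copy ColE1/pUC-type origin and selected with ampicillin via the β-lactamase gene. An f1 origin, an SV40 origin and remnants of lac/lacZα cloning sequences are also annotated in the backbone. The catalogue lists the empty backbone as 9,151 bp, whereas the sequenced record is 7,302 nt. This is compatible with a larger stuffer being lost when the guide was cloned in, although the record does not explain the difference.

The viral portion runs from an RSV promoter fused to a truncated HIV-1 5′ LTR, which allows Tat-independent production of genomic RNA, through the Ψ packaging signal with a partial gag region, the Rev response element and a cPPT/CTS, to a self-inactivating ΔU3 3′ LTR followed by an SV40 polyadenylation signal. Between the LTRs, a human U6 RNA polymerase III promoter drives the DYNLT1 spacer joined to the S. pyogenes sgRNA scaffold (annotated as a tracrRNA fragment). The guide oligonucleotides were inserted at BsmBI sites that were destroyed in cloning. Downstream, an EF-1α core promoter expresses puromycin N-acetyltransferase for selection of transduced mammalian cells, and a WPRE enhances transcript expression.

No Cas9 is encoded, so the nuclease must be supplied separately, for example by a Cas9-expressing cell line. The plasmid belongs to a series of guides used to generate knockout human cell lines for a large-scale analysis of cell-cycle gene knockouts.
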