Features (pLannotate 1.2.2; 28 found; start..end, strand, type, name):
      4..46      +  rep_origin     RSF ori (fragment): Plasmids containing the RSF 1030 origin of replication can be propagated in E. coli cells that contain additional plasmids with compatible origins.
     48..140     +  CDS            lacI (fragment): lac repressor; lacI; The lac repressor binds to the lac operator to inhibit transcription in E. coli. This inhibition can be relieved by adding lactose or isopropyl-β-D-thiogalactopyranoside (IPTG).
    153..174     +  protein_bind   CAP binding site: CAP binding activates transcription in the presence of cAMP. E. coli catabolite activator protein
    189..219     +  promoter       lac promoter: promoter for the E. coli lac operon
    227..243     +  protein_bind   lac operator: The lac repressor binds to the lac operator to inhibit transcription in E. coli. This inhibition can be relieved by adding lactose or isopropyl-β-D-thiogalactopyranoside (IPTG). lac repressor encoded by lacI
    288..306     +  promoter       T3 promoter: promoter for bacteriophage T3 RNA polymerase
    334..560     +  promoter       RSV promoter: Rous sarcoma virus enhancer/promoter
    561..741     +  LTR            5' LTR (truncated): truncated 5' long terminal repeat (LTR) from HIV-1
    788..913     +  misc_feature   HIV-1 Ψ: packaging signal of human immunodeficiency virus type 1
    897..1260    +  CDS            HIV-1 gag (fragment): gag protein from human immunodeficiency virus 1; gag
   1406..1639    +  misc_feature   RRE: The Rev response element (RRE) of HIV-1 allows for Rev-dependent mRNA export from the nucleus to the cytoplasm.
   2016..2042    +  CDS            Rev (fragment): human immunodeficiency virus 1 (HIV-1) Rev protein; rev; enhances nuclear export of unspliced and incompletely spliced viral mRNAs
   2046..2286    +  promoter       U6 promoter: RNA polymerase III promoter for human U6 snRNA
   2334..2401    +  misc_RNA       tracrRNA (fragment): trans-activating CRISPR RNA for the Streptococcus pyogenes CRISPR/Cas9 system
   2450..2567    +  misc_feature   cPPT/CTS: central polypurine tract and central termination sequence of HIV-1
   2636..2847    +  promoter       EF-1α core promoter: core promoter for human elongation factor EF-1α
   2873..3472    +  CDS            PuroR (fragment): puromycin N-acetyltransferase; pac from Streptomyces; confers resistance to puromycin
   3488..4076    +  misc_feature   WPRE: woodchuck hepatitis virus posttranscriptional regulatory element
   4127..4146    +  misc_feature   cPPT/CTS (fragment): central polypurine tract and central termination sequence of HIV-1
   4148..4381    +  LTR            3' LTR (ΔU3): self-inactivating 3' long terminal repeat (LTR) from HIV-1
   4459..4580    +  polyA_signal   SV40 poly(A) signal: SV40 polyadenylation signal
   4620..4755    +  rep_origin     SV40 ori: SV40 origin of replication
   4776..4794    -  promoter       T7 promoter: promoter for bacteriophage T7 RNA polymerase
   4802..4957    +  CDS            lacZα (fragment): LacZα fragment of β-galactosidase; lacZ fragment
   4962..5390    +  rep_origin     f1 ori (sequence partly withheld): f1 bacteriophage origin of replication; arrow indicates direction of (+) strand synthesis
   5443..5547    +  promoter       AmpR promoter: bla
   5548..6408    +  CDS            AmpR: β-lactamase; bla; confers resistance to ampicillin, carbenicillin, and related antibiotics
   6579..7167    +  rep_origin     ori: high-copy-number ColE1/pMB1/pBR322/pUC origin of replication
>Addgene plasmid #90668 | DYNLT1 B1.5 gRNA | addgene full sequence | sequence record 183167 | Addgene NGS Result
AGCCGAACGACCGAGCGCAGCGAGTCAGTGAGCGAGGAAGCGGAAGAGCGCCCAATACGCAAACCGCCTC
TCCCCGCGCGTTGGCCGATTCATTAATGCAGCTGGCACGACAGGTTTCCCGACTGGAAAGCGGGCAGTGA
GCGCAACGCAATTAATGTGAGTTAGCTCACTCATTAGGCACCCCAGGCTTTACACTTTATGCTTCCGGCT
CGTATGTTGTGTGGAATTGTGAGCGGATAACAATTTCACACAGGAAACAGCTATGACCATGATTACGCCA
AGCGCGCAATTAACCCTCACTAAAGGGAACAAAAGCTGGAGCTGCAAGCTTAATGTAGTCTTATGCAATA
CTCTTGTAGTCTTGCAACATGGTAACGATGAGTTAGCAACATGCCTTACAAGGAGAGAAAAAGCACCGTG
CATGCCGATTGGTGGAAGTAAGGTGGTACGATCGTGCCTTATTAGGAAGGCAACAGACGGGTCTGACATG
GATTGGACGAACCACTGAATTGCCGCATTGCAGAGATATTGTATTTAAGTGCCTAGCTCGATACATAAAC
GGGTCTCTCTGGTTAGACCAGATCTGAGCCTGGGAGCTCTCTGGCTAACTAGGGAACCCACTGCTTAAGC
CTCAATAAAGCTTGCCTTGAGTGCTTCAAGTAGTGTGTGCCCGTCTGTTGTGTGACTCTGGTAACTAGAG
ATCCCTCAGACCCTTTTAGTCAGTGTGGAAAATCTCTAGCAGTGGCGCCCGAACAGGGACTTGAAAGCGA
AAGGGAAACCAGAGGAGCTCTCTCGACGCAGGACTCGGCTTGCTGAAGCGCGCACGGCAAGAGGCGAGGG
GCGGCGACTGGTGAGTACGCCAAAAATTTTGACTAGCGGAGGCTAGAAGGAGAGAGATGGGTGCGAGAGC
GTCAGTATTAAGCGGGGGAGAATTAGATCGCGATGGGAAAAAATTCGGTTAAGGCCAGGGGGAAAGAAAA
AATATAAATTAAAACATATAGTATGGGCAAGCAGGGAGCTAGAACGATTCGCAGTTAATCCTGGCCTGTT
AGAAACATCAGAAGGCTGTAGACAAATACTGGGACAGCTACAACCATCCCTTCAGACAGGATCAGAAGAA
CTTAGATCATTATATAATACAGTAGCAACCCTCTATTGTGTGCATCAAAGGATAGAGATAAAAGACACCA
AGGAAGCTTTAGACAAGATAGAGGAAGAGCAAAACAAAAGTAAGACCACCGCACAGCAAGCGGCCGCTGA
TCTTCAGACCTGGAGGAGGAGATATGAGGGACAATTGGAGAAGTGAATTATATAAATATAAAGTAGTAAA
AATTGAACCATTAGGAGTAGCACCCACCAAGGCAAAGAGAAGAGTGGTGCAGAGAGAAAAAAGAGCAGTG
GGAATAGGAGCTTTGTTCCTTGGGTTCTTGGGAGCAGCAGGAAGCACTATGGGCGCAGCGTCAATGACGC
TGACGGTACAGGCCAGACAATTATTGTCTGGTATAGTGCAGCAGCAGAACAATTTGCTGAGGGCTATTGA
GGCGCAACAGCATCTGTTGCAACTCACAGTCTGGGGCATCAAGCAGCTCCAGGCAAGAATCCTGGCTGTG
GAAAGATACCTAAAGGATCAACAGCTCCTGGGGATTTGGGGTTGCTCTGGAAAACTCATTTGCACCACTG
CTGTGCCTTGGAATGCTAGTTGGAGTAATAAATCTCTGGAACAGATTTGGAATCACACGACCTGGATGGA
GTGGGACAGAGAAATTAACAATTACACAAGCTTAATACACTCCTTAATTGAAGAATCGCAAAACCAGCAA
GAAAAGAATGAACAAGAATTATTGGAATTAGATAAATGGGCAAGTTTGTGGAATTGGTTTAACATAACAA
ATTGGCTGTGGTATATAAAATTATTCATAATGATAGTAGGAGGCTTGGTAGGTTTAAGAATAGTTTTTGC
TGTACTTTCTATAGTGAATAGAGTTAGGCAGGGATATTCACCATTATCGTTTCAGACCCACCTCCCAACC
CCGAGGGGACCCAGAGAGGGCCTATTTCCCATGATTCCTTCATATTTGCATATACGATACAAGGCTGTTA
GAGAGATAATTAGAATTAATTTGACTGTAAACACAAAGATATTAGTACAAAATACGTGACGTAGAAAGTA
ATAATTTCTTGGGTAGTTTGCAGTTTTAAAATTATGTTTTAAAATGGACTATCATATGCTTACCGTAACT
TGAAAGTATTTCGATTTCTTGGCTTTATATATCTTGTGGAAAGGACGAAACACCGACACAGCAAGTTCCT
GCTTCGTTTAAGAGCTATGCTGGAAACAGCATAGCAAGTTTAAATAAGGCTAGTCCGTTATCAACTTGAA
AAAGTGGCACCGAGTCGGTGCTTTTTTTGAATTCTAGATCTTGAGACAAATGGCAGTATTCATCCACAAT
TTTAAAAGAAAAGGGGGGATTGGGGGGTACAGTGCAGGGGAAAGAATAGTAGACATAATAGCAACAGACA
TACAAACTAAAGAATTACAAAAACAAATTACAAAAATTCAAAATTTTCGGGTTTATTACAGGGACAGCAG
AGATCCACTTTGGCGCCGGCTCGAGTGGCTCCGGTGCCCGTCAGTGGGCAGAGCGCACATCGCCCACAGT
CCCCGAGAAGTTGGGGGGAGGGGTCGGCAATTGAACCGGTGCCTAGAGAAGGTGGCGCGGGGTAAACTGG
GAAAGTGATGTCGTGTACTGGCTCCGCCTTTTTCCCGAGGGTGGGGGAGAACCGTATATAAGTGCAGTAG
TCGCCGTGAACGTTCTTTTTCGCAACGGGTTTGCCGCCAGAACACAGGTGTCGTGACGCGGGATCCGCCA
CCATGACCGAGTACAAGCCCACGGTGCGCCTCGCCACCCGCGACGACGTCCCCAGGGCCGTACGCACCCT
CGCCGCCGCGTTCGCCGACTACCCCGCCACGCGCCACACCGTCGATCCGGACCGCCACATCGAGCGGGTC
ACCGAGCTGCAAGAACTCTTCCTCACGCGCGTCGGGCTCGACATCGGCAAGGTGTGGGTCGCGGACGACG
GCGCCGCGGTGGCGGTCTGGACCACGCCGGAGAGCGTCGAAGCGGGGGCGGTGTTCGCCGAGATCGGCCC
GCGCATGGCCGAGTTGAGCGGTTCCCGGCTGGCCGCGCAGCAACAGATGGAAGGCCTCCTGGCGCCGCAC
CGGCCCAAGGAGCCCGCGTGGTTCCTGGCCACCGTCGGAGTCTCGCCCGACCACCAGGGCAAGGGTCTGG
GCAGCGCCGTCGTGCTCCCCGGAGTGGAGGCGGCCGAGCGCGCCGGGGTGCCCGCCTTCCTGGAGACCTC
CGCGCCCCGCAACCTCCCCTTCTACGAGCGGCTCGGCTTCACCGTCACCGCCGACGTCGAGGTGCCCGAA
GGACCGCGCACCTGGTGCATGACCCGCAAGCCCGGTGCCTGAACGCGTTAAGTCGACAATCAACCTCTGG
ATTACAAAATTTGTGAAAGATTGACTGGTATTCTTAACTATGTTGCTCCTTTTACGCTATGTGGATACGC
TGCTTTAATGCCTTTGTATCATGCTATTGCTTCCCGTATGGCTTTCATTTTCTCCTCCTTGTATAAATCC
TGGTTGCTGTCTCTTTATGAGGAGTTGTGGCCCGTTGTCAGGCAACGTGGCGTGGTGTGCACTGTGTTTG
CTGACGCAACCCCCACTGGTTGGGGCATTGCCACCACCTGTCAGCTCCTTTCCGGGACTTTCGCTTTCCC
CCTCCCTATTGCCACGGCGGAACTCATCGCCGCCTGCCTTGCCCGCTGCTGGACAGGGGCTCGGCTGTTG
GGCACTGACAATTCCGTGGTGTTGTCGGGGAAATCATCGTCCTTTCCTTGGCTGCTCGCCTGTGTTGCCA
CCTGGATTCTGCGCGGGACGTCCTTCTGCTACGTCCCTTCGGCCCTCAATCCAGCGGACCTTCCTTCCCG
CGGCCTGCTGCCGGCTCTGCGGCCTCTTCCGCGTCTTCGCCTTCGCCCTCAGACGAGTCGGATCTCCCTT
TGGGCCGCCTCCCCGCGTCGACTTTAAGACCAATGACTTACAAGGCAGCTGTAGATCTTAGCCACTTTTT
AAAAGAAAAGGGGGGACTGGAAGGGCTAATTCACTCCCAACGAAGACAAGATCTGCTTTTTGCTTGTACT
GGGTCTCTCTGGTTAGACCAGATCTGAGCCTGGGAGCTCTCTGGCTAACTAGGGAACCCACTGCTTAAGC
CTCAATAAAGCTTGCCTTGAGTGCTTCAAGTAGTGTGTGCCCGTCTGTTGTGTGACTCTGGTAACTAGAG
ATCCCTCAGACCCTTTTAGTCAGTGTGGAAAATCTCTAGCAGTACGTATAGTAGTTCATGTCATCTTATT
ATTCAGTATTTATAACTTGCAAAGAAATGAATATCAGAGAGTGAGAGGAACTTGTTTATTGCAGCTTATA
ATGGTTACAAATAAAGCAATAGCATCACAAATTTCACAAATAAAGCATTTTTTTCACTGCATTCTAGTTG
TGGTTTGTCCAAACTCATCAATGTATCTTATCATGTCTGGCTCTAGCTATCCCGCCCCTAACTCCGCCCA
TCCCGCCCCTAACTCCGCCCAGTTCCGCCCATTCTCCGCCCCATGGCTGACTAATTTTTTTTATTTATGC
AGAGGCCGAGGCCGCCTCGGCCTCTGAGCTATTCCAGAAGTAGTGAGGAGGCTTTTTTGGAGGCCTAGGG
ACGTACCCAATTCGCCCTATAGTGAGTCGTATTACGCGCGCTCACTGGCCGTCGTTTTACAACGTCGTGA
CTGGGAAAACCCTGGCGTTACCCAACTTAATCGCCTTGCAGCACATCCCCCTTTCGCCAGCTGGCGTAAT
AGCGAAGAGGCCCGCACCGATCGCCCTTCCCAACAGTTGCGCAGCCTGAATGGCGAATGGG
[124 nt withheld, positions 4962-5085]
C
[91 nt withheld, positions 5087-5177]
A
[49 nt withheld, positions 5179-5227]
CCTTTGACGTTGGAGTCCACGTTCTTT
[37 nt withheld, positions 5255-5291]
ACCCTATCTCGGTCTATTCTTTTGATTTATAAGGGATTTTGCCGATTTCGGCCTATTGGTTAAAAAATGA
GCTGATTTAACAAAAATTTAACGCGAATTTTAACAAAATATTAACGCTTACAATTTAGGTGGCACTTTTC
GGGGAAATGTGCGCGGAACCCCTATTTGTTTATTTTTCTAAATACATTCAAATATGTATCCGCTCATGAG
ACAATAACCCTGATAAATGCTTCAATAATATTGAAAAAGGAAGAGTATGAGTATTCAACATTTCCGTGTC
GCCCTTATTCCCTTTTTTGCGGCATTTTGCCTTCCTGTTTTTGCTCACCCAGAAACGCTGGTGAAAGTAA
AAGATGCTGAAGATCAGTTGGGTGCACGAGTGGGTTACATCGAACTGGATCTCAACAGCGGTAAGATCCT
TGAGAGTTTTCGCCCCGAAGAACGTTTTCCAATGATGAGCACTTTTAAAGTTCTGCTATGTGGCGCGGTA
TTATCCCGTATTGACGCCGGGCAAGAGCAACTCGGTCGCCGCATACACTATTCTCAGAATGACTTGGTTG
AGTACTCACCAGTCACAGAAAAGCATCTTACGGATGGCATGACAGTAAGAGAATTATGCAGTGCTGCCAT
AACCATGAGTGATAACACTGCGGCCAACTTACTTCTGACAACGATCGGAGGACCGAAGGAGCTAACCGCT
TTTTTGCACAACATGGGGGATCATGTAACTCGCCTTGATCGTTGGGAACCGGAGCTGAATGAAGCCATAC
CAAACGACGAGCGTGACACCACGATGCCTGTAGCAATGGCAACAACGTTGCGCAAACTATTAACTGGCGA
ACTACTTACTCTAGCTTCCCGGCAACAATTAATAGACTGGATGGAGGCGGATAAAGTTGCAGGACCACTT
CTGCGCTCGGCCCTTCCGGCTGGCTGGTTTATTGCTGATAAATCTGGAGCCGGTGAGCGTGGGTCTCGCG
GTATCATTGCAGCACTGGGGCCAGATGGTAAGCCCTCCCGTATCGTAGTTATCTACACGACGGGGAGTCA
GGCAACTATGGATGAACGAAATAGACAGATCGCTGAGATAGGTGCCTCACTGATTAAGCATTGGTAACTG
TCAGACCAAGTTTACTCATATATACTTTAGATTGATTTAAAACTTCATTTTTAATTTAAAAGGATCTAGG
TGAAGATCCTTTTTGATAATCTCATGACCAAAATCCCTTAACGTGAGTTTTCGTTCCACTGAGCGTCAGA
CCCCGTAGAAAAGATCAAAGGATCTTCTTGAGATCCTTTTTTTCTGCGCGTAATCTGCTGCTTGCAAACA
AAAAAACCACCGCTACCAGCGGTGGTTTGTTTGCCGGATCAAGAGCTACCAACTCTTTTTCCGAAGGTAA
CTGGCTTCAGCAGAGCGCAGATACCAAATACTGTTCTTCTAGTGTAGCCGTAGTTAGGCCACCACTTCAA
GAACTCTGTAGCACCGCCTACATACCTCGCTCTGCTAATCCTGTTACCAGTGGCTGCTGCCAGTGGCGAT
AAGTCGTGTCTTACCGGGTTGGACTCAAGACGATAGTTACCGGATAAGGCGCAGCGGTCGGGCTGAACGG
GGGGTTCGTGCACACAGCCCAGCTTGGAGCGAACGACCTACACCGAACTGAGATACCTACAGCGTGAGCT
ATGAGAAAGCGCCACGCTTCCCGAAGGGAGAAAGGCGGACAGGTATCCGGTAAGCGGCAGGGTCGGAACA
GGAGAGCGCACGAGGGAGCTTCCAGGGGGAAACGCCTGGTATCTTTATAGTCCTGTCGGGTTTCGCCACC
TCTGACTTGAGCGTCGATTTTTGTGATGCTCGTCAGGGGGGCGGAGCCTATGGAAAAACGCCAGCAACGC
GGCCTTTTTACGGTTCCTGGCCTTTTGCTGGCCTTTTGCTCACATGTTCTTTCCTGCGTTATCCCCTGAT
TCTGTGGATAACCGTATTACCGCCTTTGAGTGAGCTGATACCGCTCGCCGC
